Addgene plasmid #168104: pAc-His-zfCsf1b
Purpose: Express soluble His-tagged zebrafish Csf1b in insect cells
Depositing lab: Petr Bartunek. Depositing organization: Institute of Molecular Genetics of the Czech Academy of Sciences. Publication: M-CSFR/CSF1R signaling regulates myeloid fates in zebrafish via distinct action of its receptors and ligands. Hason M, Mikulasova T, Machonova O, Pombinho AR, van Ham TJ, Irion U, Nusslein-Volhard C, Bartunek P, Svoboda O. Blood Adv. 2022 Jan 3. pii: 483305. doi: 10.1182/bloodadvances.2021005459. PubMed 34979548.
Backbone
  Vector backbone: pAcGP-67B
  Backbone size w/o insert (bp): 9981
  Total vector size (bp): 10304
  Modifications to backbone: 6xHis tag insert
  Vector type: Insect Expression
Growth in bacteria
  Bacterial resistance: Ampicillin, 100 μg/mL
  Growth temperature: 37°C
  Growth strain: DH5alpha
  Copy number: Low Copy
Gene/Insert
  Gene/Insert name: Csf1b (alt name: M-CSFb)
  Species: D. rerio (zebrafish)
  Insert size (bp): 553
  GenBank ID: NM_001080076
  Entrez Gene: csf1b (a.k.a. csf1-, csf1-2, mcsf, zgc:158436)
  Tag / fusion protein: 6x His (N terminal on insert)
  Cloning method: Restriction Enzyme; 5′ cloning site BamHI (not destroyed); 3′ cloning site PstI (not destroyed)
  Sequencing primers: 5′ CCGGATTATTCATACCGTCC
Terms and licenses: Academic/Nonprofit Terms; Industry Terms: Not Available to Industry
How to cite: pAc-His-zfCsf1b was a gift from Petr Bartunek (Addgene plasmid # 168104 ; http://n2t.net/addgene:168104 ; RRID:Addgene_168104)
