[The description below was written by a language model from this plasmid's Addgene catalogue record and pLannotate feature annotations shown in this document.]
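Description:
pAc-His-zfCsf1b is a baculovirus transfer vector built on the pAcGP-67B backbone for producing a secreted, His-tagged form of zebrafish Csf1b (M-CSFb, one of the fish ligands of the M-CSF/CSF1 receptor) in insect cells. In E. coli it is maintained through a ColE1/pMB1-type origin and selected with ampicillin via the β-lactamase gene. The catalogue lists it as low copy, although the annotated origin is of the type usually described as high copy and only a fragment of rop is detected. Remnants of lac promoter/operator, lacI, lacZα and bom sequences are cloning-vector leftovers with no evident role in the design.

The expression cassette is driven by the very late AcMNPV polyhedrin promoter, followed by a gp64 promoter fragment and the GP64 signal sequence, which directs the nascent protein into the secretory pathway. A 6xHis tag added to the backbone lies just downstream of the signal peptide, so the mature protein carries the tag at its N terminus. The roughly 550 bp Csf1b insert, cloned between BamHI and PstI, is not itself annotated but fits the unannotated interval between the His tag and the downstream polyhedrin coding fragment and polyhedrin 3′ UTR. Flanking the cassette are extensive AcMNPV sequences, including the lef2/ORF603 recombination region upstream and further viral ORF fragments downstream. These provide homology arms for recombination with baculoviral DNA in co-transfected insect cells, placing the cassette at the polyhedrin locus. The resulting recombinant virus is used to express soluble Csf1b that can be recovered through its His tag. The associated work concerns M-CSFR/CSF1R signalling in zebrafish myeloid fate decisions.
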