Features (pLannotate 1.2.2; 26 found; start..end, strand, type, name):
     76..579     +  CDS            PTP: PTP_NPVAC - Experimental evidence at protein level: Swiss-Prot protein existence level 1. Plays a role in the regulation and processing of late viral mRNAs by displaying RNA 5'-triphosphatase and diphosphatase activities. From Autographa californica nuclear polyhedrosis virus (AcMNPV).
    617..1600    -  CDS            Y002_NPVAC: Protein predicted: Swiss-Prot protein existence level 4. From Autographa californica nuclear polyhedrosis virus (AcMNPV).
   1660..1818    -  CDS            CTL: CXOL_NPVAC - Also known as CTX. Protein inferred from homology: Swiss-Prot protein existence level 3. From Autographa californica nuclear polyhedrosis virus (AcMNPV).
   1871..2323    -  CDS            Y004_NPVAC: Protein predicted: Swiss-Prot protein existence level 4. From Autographa californica nuclear polyhedrosis virus (AcMNPV).
   2352..2678    +  CDS            Y005_NPVAC: Protein predicted: Swiss-Prot protein existence level 4. From Autographa californica nuclear polyhedrosis virus (AcMNPV).
   2662..3291    +  CDS            LEF-2: LEF2_NPVAC - Experimental evidence at protein level: Swiss-Prot protein existence level 1. Plays an essential role in viral DNA replication. Does not seem to participate in the initiation step but is rather important for the amplification of DNA. Also required for expression from the vp39 and polh promoters. From Autographa californica nuclear polyhedrosis virus (AcMNPV).
   3170..3997    +  misc_recomb    baculovirus recombination region (lef2/ORF603): contains ORF603 and part of lef2
   4001..4092    +  promoter       polyhedrin promoter: polh from Autographa californica; promoter for the baculovirus polyhedrin gene
   4135..4188    +  promoter       gp64 promoter (fragment): Autographa californica gp64; promoter for the baculovirus gp64 glycoprotein gene
   4189..4248    +  sig_peptide    GP64 signal sequence: signal sequence from the baculovirus envelope glycoprotein GP64; Autographa californica gp64
   4273..4290    +  CDS            6xHis: 6xHis affinity tag
   4853..5416    +  CDS            PH (fragment): PYHD_NPVAC - Also known as P29, POLH. Experimental evidence at protein level: Swiss-Prot protein existence level 1. Major component of the virus occlusion bodies which are large proteinaceous structures termed polyhedra. These structures serve as the protective package for the virus particles outside the infected host and allow natural transmission of virus between insect hosts, assisting persistence in the environment. Forms the paracrystalline lattice of polyhedra and interacts with enveloped virions as well as other accessory molecules and structures to form a mature viral occlusion body. F
   5420..5792    +  3'UTR          polyhedrin 3' UTR: 3' UTR from the Autographa californica nucleopolyhedrovirus polyhedrin gene (Suzuki et al., 2006)
   6472..6489    -  CDS            9xHis (fragment): 9xHis affinity tag
   6786..7073    -  CDS            P61 (fragment): P78_NPVAC - Experimental evidence at protein level: Swiss-Prot protein existence level 1. Plays a role in the transport of the nucleocapsids from the cytoplasm toward the host nucleus together with the host actin- polymerizing Arp2/3 complex. From Autographa californica nuclear polyhedrosis virus (AcMNPV).
   7072..7692    +  CDS            PK1 (fragment): PK1_NPVAC - Also known as PK-1. Experimental evidence at transcript level: Swiss-Prot protein existence level 2. Serine/threonine protein kinase that plays a role in viral propagation by phosphorylating various viral and cellular substrates including the viral p6.9 protein or host histone H1. Participates in nucleocapsid assembly and polyhedra formation. From Autographa californica nuclear polyhedrosis virus (AcMNPV).
   7729..7745    -  protein_bind   lac operator: The lac repressor binds to the lac operator to inhibit transcription in E. coli. This inhibition can be relieved by adding lactose or isopropyl-β-D-thiogalactopyranoside (IPTG). lac repressor encoded by lacI
   7753..7783    -  promoter       lac promoter: promoter for the E. coli lac operon
   7798..7819    -  protein_bind   CAP binding site: CAP binding activates transcription in the presence of cAMP. E. coli catabolite activator protein
   7832..7924    -  CDS            lacI (fragment): lac repressor; lacI; The lac repressor binds to the lac operator to inhibit transcription in E. coli. This inhibition can be relieved by adding lactose or isopropyl-β-D-thiogalactopyranoside (IPTG).
   8107..8695    -  rep_origin     ori: high-copy-number ColE1/pMB1/pBR322/pUC origin of replication
   8866..9726    -  CDS            AmpR: β-lactamase; bla; confers resistance to ampicillin, carbenicillin, and related antibiotics
   9727..9831    -  promoter       AmpR promoter: bla
   9926..9961    +  CDS            rop (fragment): Rop protein, which maintains plasmids at low copy number; rop
  10063..10162   +  misc_feature   bom (fragment): basis of mobility region from pBR322
  10168..10322   -  CDS            lacZα (fragment): LacZα fragment of β-galactosidase; lacZ fragment
>Addgene plasmid #168104 | pAc-His-zfCsf1b | addgene full sequence | sequence record 331156 | Addgene NGS Result
AAGCTTGGCTCGTAAAGCGAGTTGAAGGATCATATTTAGTTGCGTTTATGAGATAAGATTGAAAGCACGT
GTAAAATGTTTCCCGCGCGTTGGCACAACTATTTACAATGCGGCCAAGTTATAAAAGATTCTAATCTGAT
ATGTTTTAAAACACCTTTGCGGCCCGAGTTGTTTGCGTACGTGACTAGCGAAGAAGATATGTGGACCGCA
GAACAGATAGTAAAACAAAACCCTAGTATTGGAGCAATAATCGATTTAACCAACACGTCTAAATATTATG
ATGGTGTGCATTTTTTGCGGGCGGGCCTGTTATACAAAAAAATTCAAGTACCTGGCCAGACTTTGCCGCC
TGAAAGCATAGTTCAAGAATTTATTGACACGGTAAAAGAATTTACAGAAAAGTGTCCCGGCATGTTGGTG
GGCGTGCACTGCACACACGGTATTAATCGCACCGGTTACATGGTGTGCAGATATTTAATGCACACCCTGG
GTATTGCGCCGCAGGAAGCCATAGATAGATTCGAAAAAGCCAGAGGTCACAAAATTGAAAGACAAAATTA
CGTTCAAGATTTATTAATTTAATTAATATTATTTGCATTCTTTAACAAATACTTTATCCTATTTTCAAAT
TGTTGCGCTTCTTCCAGCGAACCAAAACTATGCTTCGCTTGCTCCGTTTAGCTTGTAGCCGATCAGTGGC
GTTGTTCCAATCGACGGTAGGATTAGGCCGGATATTCTCCACCACAATGTTGGCAACGTTGATGTTACGT
TTATGCTTTTGGTTTTCCACGTACGTCTTTTGGCCGGTAATAGCCGTAAACGTAGTGCCGTCGCGCGTCA
CGCACAACACCGGATGTTTGCGCTTGTCCGCGGGGTATTGAACCGCGCGATCCGACAAATCCACCACTTT
GGCAACTAAATCGGTGACCTGCGCGTCTTTTTTCTGCATTATTTCGTCTTTCTTTTGCATGGTTTCCTGG
AAGCCGGTGTACATGCGGTTTAGATCAGTCATGACGCGCGTGACCTGCAAATCTTTGGCCTCGATCTGCT
TGTCCTTGATGGCAACGATGCGTTCAATAAACTCTTGTTTTTTAACAAGTTCCTCGGTTTTTTGCGCCAC
CACCGCTTGCAGCGCGTTTGTGTGCTCGGTGAATGTCGCAATCAGCTTAGTCACCAACTGTTTGCTCTCC
TCCTCCCGTTGTTTGATCGCGGGATCGTACTTGCCGGTGCAGAGCACTTGAGGAATTACTTCTTCTAAAA
GCCATTCTTGTAATTCTATGGCGTAAGGCAATTTGGACTTCATAATCAGCTGAATCACGCCGGATTTAGT
AATGAGCACTGTATGCGGCTGCAAATACAGCGGGTCGCCCCTTTTCACGACGCTGTTAGAGGTAGGGCCC
CCATTTTGGATGGTCTGCTCAAATAACGATTTGTATTTATTGTCTACATGAACACGTATAGCTTTATCAC
AAACTGTATATTTTAAACTGTTAGCGACGTCCTTGGCCACGAACCGGACCTGTTGGTCGCGCTCTAGCAC
GTACCGCAGGTTGAACGTATCTTCTCCAAATTTAAATTCTCCAATTTTAACGCGAGCCATTTTGATACAC
GTGTGTCGATTTTGCAACAACTATTGTTTTTTAACGCAAACTAAACTTATTGTGGTAAGCAATAATTAAA
TATGGGGGAACATGCGCCGCTACAACACTCGTCGTTATGAACGCAGACGGCGCCGGTCTCGGCGCAAGCG
GCTAAAACGTGTTGCGCGTTCAACGCGGCAAACATCGCAAAAGCCAATAGTACAGTTTTGATTTGCATAT
TAACGGCGATTTTTTAAATTATCTTATTTAATAAATAGTTATGACGCCTACAACTCCCCGCCCGCGTTGA
CTCGCTGCACCTCGAGCAGTTCGTTGACGCCTTCCTCCGTGTGGCCGAACACGTCGAGCGGGTGGTCGAT
GACCAGCGGCGTGCCGCACGCGACGCACAAGTATCTGTACACCGAATGATCGTCGGGCGAAGGCACGTCG
GCCTCCAAGTGGCAATATTGGCAAATTCGAAAATATATACAGTTGGGTTGTTTGCGCATATCTATCGTGG
CGTTGGGCATGTACGTCCGAACGTTGATTTGCATGCAAGCCGAAATTAAATCATTGCGATTAGTGCGATT
AAAACGTTGTACATCCTCGCTTTTAATCATGCCGTCGATTAAATCGCGCAATCGAGTCAAGTGATCAAAG
TGTGGAATAATGTTTTCTTTGTATTCCCGAGTCAAGCGCAGCGCGTATTTTAACAAACTAGCCATCTTGT
AAGTTAGTTTCATTTAATGCAACTTTATCCAATAATATATTATGTATCGCACGTCAAGAATTAACAATGC
GCCCGTTGTCGCATCTCAACACGACTATGATAGAGATCAAATAAAGCGCGAATTAAATAGCTTGCGACGC
AACGTGCACGATCTGTGCACGCGTTCCGGCACGAGCTTTGATTGTAATAAGTTTTTACGAAGCGATGACA
TGACCCCCGTAGTGACAACGATCACGCCCAAAAGAACTGCCGACTACAAAATTACCGAGTATGTCGGTGA
CGTTAAAACTATTAAGCCATCCAATCGACCGTTAGTCGAATCAGGACCGCTGGTGCGAGAAGCCGCGAAG
TATGGCGAATGCATCGTATAACGTGTGGAGTCCGCTCATTAGAGCGTCATGTTTAGACAAGAAAGCTACA
TATTTAATTGATCCCGATGATTTTATTGATAAATTGACCCTAACTCCATACACGGTATTCTACAATGGCG
GGGTTTTGGTCAAAATTTCCGGACTGCGATTGTACATGCTGTTAACGGCTCCGCCCACTATTAATGAAAT
TAAAAATTCCAATTTTAAAAAACGCAGCAAGAGAAACATTTGTATGAAAGAATGCGTAGAAGGAAAGAAA
AATGTCGTCGACATGCTGAACAACAAGATTAATATGCCTCCGTGTATAAAAAAAATATTGAACGATTTGA
AAGAAAACAATGTACCGCGCGGCGGTATGTACAGGAAGAGGTTTATACTAAACTGTTACATTGCAAACGT
GGTTTCGTGTGCCAAGTGTGAAAACCGATGTTTAATCAAGGCTCTGACGCATTTCTACAACCACGACTCC
AAGTGTGTGGGTGAAGTCATGCATCTTTTAATCAAATCCCAAGATGTGTATAAACCACCAAACTGCCAAA
AAATGAAAACTGTCGACAAGCTCTGTCCGTTTGCTGGCAACTGCAAGGGTCTCAATCCTATTTGTAATTA
TTGAATAATAAAACAATTATAAATGTCAAATTTGTTTTTTATTAACGATACAAACCAAACGCAACAAGAA
CATTTGTAGTATTATCTATAATTGAAAACGCGTAGTTATAATCGCTGAGGTAATATTTAAAATCATTTTC
AAATGATTCACAGTTAATTTGCGACAATATAATTTTATTTTCACATAAACTAGACGCCTTGTCGTCTTCT
TCTTCGTATTCCTTCTCTTTTTCATTTTTCTCCTCATAAAAATTAACATAGTTATTATCGTATCCATATA
TGTATCTATCGTATAGAGTAAATTTTTTGTTGTCATAAATATATATGTCTTTTTTAATGGGGTGTATAGT
ACCGCTGCGCATAGTTTTTCTGTAATTTACAACAGTGCTATTTTCTGGTAGTTCTTCGGAGTGTGTTGCT
TTAATTATTAAATTTATATAATCAATGAATTTGGGATCGTCGGTTTTGTACAATATGTTGCCGGCATAGT
ACGCAGCTTCTTCTAGTTCAATTACACCATTTTTTAGCAGCACCGGATTAACATAACTTTCCAAAATGTT
GTACGAACCGTTAAACAAAAACAGTTCACCTCCCTTTTCTATACTATTGTCTGCGAGCAGTTGTTTGTTG
TTAAAAATAACAGCCATTGTAATGAGACGCACAAACTAATATCACAAACTGGAAATGTCTATCAATATAT
AGTTGCTGATATCATGGAGATAATTAAAATGATAACCATCTCGCAAATAAATAAGTATTTTACTGTTTTC
GTAACAGTTTTGTAATAAAAAAACCTATAAATATTCCGGATTATTCATACCGTCCCACCATCGGGCGCGG
ATCTATGCTACTAGTAAATCAGTCACACCAAGGCTTCAATAAGGAACACACAAGCAAGATGGTAAGCGCT
ATTGTTTTATATGTGCTTTTGGCGGCGGCGGCGCATTCTGCCTTTGCGGCGGATCTTGGATCTATGGCTA
GCCACCATCACCATCACCATGGTGGATCCGACATCCCCGGTCCTTGCAAACATGCCATAACTATGGACCA
CCTGCTTCAAATAAAACAACTGATAAGTAATCAGCTCCGGACTGGCTGCTCAATCACATACACATTCATT
GAGAGAAAACACCTGAGTGTGGTGTGTTATGTGAAGGCTGCTTTGCCAAGAGTGCTTGAACTGGTAAACG
TCCACTTCAGATACGTGCGGGGCTCAGGAAGTGCGCAATCAGTGGTCTCCTTACAGAACCTCATTCTCAA
CATCTACTCCCAGCACTGCGTACCTTCATTAAACGAGGAACTGGAGGAGGACCCTGTAGCATTCGAGACG
CAATACAAAGAGTCTCCTGTCCAGGCACTTCAAAGAGTCGAGGAGGTTCTGTCCCTTTACTTACACCTCA
TTACGTCCATCAACACCCCTGTTAACTGGACCTGCGAGCAAGAGTACAGCAGCAGTGACCCCCCGACTGT
AACTCAACTAACCACCAGCACAGAGGCTGCGGTAGGATTATTCGGGCAAGATCCTCAGGGGTCCTCCGGC
GCTGATTTCTAACTGCAGATCTGATCCTTTCCTGGGACCCGGCAAGAACCAAAAACTCACTCTCTTCAAG
GAAATCCGTAATGTTAAACCCGACACGATGAAGCTTGTCGTTGGATGGAAAGGAAAAGAGTTCTACAGGG
AAACTTGGACCCGCTTCATGGAAGACAGCTTCCCCATTGTTAACGACCAAGAAGTGATGGATGTTTTCCT
TGTTGTCAACATGCGTCCCACTAGACCCAACCGTTGTTACAAATTCCTGGCCCAACACGCTCTGCGTTGC
GACCCCGACTATGTACCTCATGACGTGATTAGGATCGTCGAGCCTTCATGGGTGGGCAGCAACAACGAGT
ACCGCATCAGCCTGGCTAAGAAGGGCGGCGGCTGCCCAATAATGAACCTTCACTCTGAGTACACCAACTC
GTTCGAACAGTTCATCGATCGTGTCATCTGGGAGAACTTCTACAAGCCCATCGTTTACATCGGTACCGAC
TCTGCTGAAGAGGAGGAAATTCTCCTTGAAGTTTCCCTGGTGTTCAAAGTAAAGGAGTTTGCACCAGACG
CACCTCTGTTCACTGGTCCGGCGTATTAAAACACGATACATTGTTATTAGTACATTTATTAAGCGCTAGA
TTCTGTGCGTTGTTGATTTACAGACAATTGTTGTACGTATTTTAATAATTCATTAAATTTATAATCTTTA
GGGTGGTATGTTAGAGCGAAAATCAAATGATTTTCAGCGTCTTTATATCTGAATTTAAATATTAAATCCT
CAATAGATTTGTAAAATAGGTTTCGATTAGTTTCAAACAAGGGTTGTTTTTCCGAACCGATGGCTGGACT
ATCTAATGGATTTTCGCTCAACGCCACAAAACTTGCCAAATCTTGTAGCAGCAATCTAGCTTTGTCGATA
TTCGTTTGTGTTTTGTTTTGTAATAAAGGTTCGACGTCGTTCAAAATATTATGCGCTTTTGTATTTCTTT
CATCACTGTCGTTAGTGTACAATTGACTCGACGTAAACACGTTAAATAAAGCTTGGACATATTTAACATC
GGGCGTGTTAGCTTTATTAGGCCGATTATCGTCGTCGTCCCAACCCTCGTCGTTAGAAGTTGCTTCCGAA
GACGATTTTGCCATAGCCACACGACGCCTATTAATTGTGTCGGCTAACACGTCCGCGATCAAATTTGTAG
TTGAGCTTTTTGGAATTATTTCTGATTGCGGGCGTTTTTGGGCGGGTTTCAATCTAACTGTGCCCGATTT
TAATTCAGACAACACGTTAGAAAGCGATGGTGCAGGCGGTGGTAACATTTCAGACGGCAAATCTACTAAT
GGCGGCGGTGGTGGAGCTGATGATAAATCTACCATCGGTGGAGGCGCAGGCGGGGCTGGCGGCGGAGGCG
GAGGCGGAGGTGGTGGCGGTGATGCAGACGGCGGTTTAGGCTCAAATGTCTCTTTAGGCAACACAGTCGG
CACCTCAACTATTGTACTGGTTTCGGGCGCCGTTTTTGGTTTGACCGGTCTGAGACGAGTGCGATTTTTT
TCGTTTCTAATAGCTTCCAACAATTGTTGTCTGTCGTCTAAAGGTGCAGCGGGTTGAGGTTCCGTCGGCA
TTGGTGGAGCGGGCGGCAATTCAGACATCGATGGTGGTGGTGGTGGTGGAGGCGCTGGAATGTTAGGCAC
GGGAGAAGGTGGTGGCGGCGGTGCCGCCGGTATAATTTGTTCTGGTTTAGTTTGTTCGCGCACGATTGTG
GGCACCGGCGCAGGCGCCGCTGGCTGCACAACGGAAGGTCGTCTGCTTCGAGGCAGCGCTTGGGGTGGTG
GCAATTCAATATTATAATTGGAATACAAATCGTAAAAATCTGCTATAAGCATTGTAATTTCGCTATCGTT
TACCGTGCCGATATTTAACAACCGCTCAATGTAAGCAATTGTATTGTAAAGAGATTGTCTCAAGCTCGCA
CGCCGATAACAAGCCTTTTCATTTTTACTACAGCATTGTAGTGGCGAGACACTTCGCTGTCGTCGACGTA
CATGTATGCTTTGTTGTCAAAAACGTCGTTGGCAAGCTTTAAAATATTTAAAAGAACATCTCTGTTCAGC
ACCACTGTGTTGTCGTAAATGTTGTTTTTGATAATTTGCGCTTCCGCAGTATCGACACGTTCAAAAAATT
GATGCGCATCAATTTTGTTGTTCCTATTATTGAATAAATAAGATTGTACAGATTCATATCTACGATTCGT
CATGGCCACCACAAATGCTACGCTGCAAACGCTGGTACAATTTTACGAAAACTGCAAAAACGTCAAAACT
CGGTATAAAATAATCAACGGGCGCTTTGGCAAAATATCTATTTTATCGCACAAGCCCACTAGCAAATTGT
ATTTGCAGAAAACAATTTCGGCGCACAATTTTAACGCTGACGAAATAAAAGTTCACCAGTTAATGAGCGA
CCACCCAAATTTTATAAAAATCTATTTTAATCACGGTTCCATCAACAACCAAGTGATCGTGATGGACTAC
ATTGACTGTCCCGATTTATTTGAAACACTACAAATTAAAGGCGAGCTTTCGTACCAACTTGTTAGCAATA
TTATTAGACAGCTGTGTGAAGCGCTCAACGATTTGCACAAGCACAATTTCATACACAACGACATAAAACT
CGAAAATGTCTTATATTTCGAAGCACTTGATCGCGTGTATGTTTGCGATTACGGATTGTGCAAACACGAA
AACTCACTTAGCGTGCACGACGGCACGTTGGAGTATTTTAGTCCGGAAAAAATTCGACACCACAACTATG
CACGTTCGTTTGACTGGTACGCCGTCGGCGTGTTAACATACAAGTTGCTAACCGGCGGCCAATTCGTAAT
CATGGTCATAGCTGTTTCCTGTGTGAAATTGTTATCCGCTCACAATTCCACACAACATACGAGCCGGAAG
CATAAAGTGTAAAGCCTGGGGTGCCTAATGAGTGAGCTAACTCACATTAATTGCGTTGCGCTCACTGCCC
GCTTTCCAGTCGGGAAACCTGTCGTGCCAGCTGCATTAATGAATCGGCCAACGCGCGGGGAGAGGCGGTT
TGCGTATTGGGCGCTCTTCCGCTTCCTCGCTCACTGACTCGCTGCGCTCGGTCGTTCGGCTGCGGCGAGC
GGTATCAGCTCACTCAAAGGCGGTAATACGGTTATCCACAGAATCAGGGGATAACGCAGGAAAGAACATG
TGAGCAAAAGGCCAGCAAAAGGCCAGGAACCGTAAAAAGGCCGCGTTGCTGGCGTTTTTCCATAGGCTCC
GCCCCCCTGACGAGCATCACAAAAATCGACGCTCAAGTCAGAGGTGGCGAAACCCGACAGGACTATAAAG
ATACCAGGCGTTTCCCCCTGGAAGCTCCCTCGTGCGCTCTCCTGTTCCGACCCTGCCGCTTACCGGATAC
CTGTCCGCCTTTCTCCCTTCGGGAAGCGTGGCGCTTTCTCATAGCTCACGCTGTAGGTATCTCAGTTCGG
TGTAGGTCGTTCGCTCCAAGCTGGGCTGTGTGCACGAACCCCCCGTTCAGCCCGACCGCTGCGCCTTATC
CGGTAACTATCGTCTTGAGTCCAACCCGGTAAGACACGACTTATCGCCACTGGCAGCAGCCACTGGTAAC
AGGATTAGCAGAGCGAGGTATGTAGGCGGTGCTACAGAGTTCTTGAAGTGGTGGCCTAACTACGGCTACA
CTAGAAGAACAGTATTTGGTATCTGCGCTCTGCTGAAGCCAGTTACCTTCGGAAAAAGAGTTGGTAGCTC
TTGATCCGGCAAACAAACCACCGCTGGTAGCGGTGGTTTTTTTGTTTGCAAGCAGCAGATTACGCGCAGA
AAAAAAGGATCTCAAGAAGATCCTTTGATCTTTTCTACGGGGTCTGACGCTCAGTGGAACGAAAACTCAC
GTTAAGGGATTTTGGTCATGAGATTATCAAAAAGGATCTTCACCTAGATCCTTTTAAATTAAAAATGAAG
TTTTAAATCAATCTAAAGTATATATGAGTAAACTTGGTCTGACAGTTACCAATGCTTAATCAGTGAGGCA
CCTATCTCAGCGATCTGTCTATTTCGTTCATCCATAGTTGCCTGACTCCCCGTCGTGTAGATAACTACGA
TACGGGAGGGCTTACCATCTGGCCCCAGTGCTGCAATGATACCGCGAGACCCACGCTCACCGGCTCCAGA
TTTATCAGCAATAAACCAGCCAGCCGGAAGGGCCGAGCGCAGAAGTGGTCCTGCAACTTTATCCGCCTCC
ATCCAGTCTATTAATTGTTGCCGGGAAGCTAGAGTAAGTAGTTCGCCAGTTAATAGTTTGCGCAACGTTG
TTGCCATTGCTACAGGCATCGTGGTGTCACGCTCGTCGTTTGGTATGGCTTCATTCAGCTCCGGTTCCCA
ACGATCAAGGCGAGTTACATGATCCCCCATGTTGTGCAAAAAAGCGGTTAGCTCCTTCGGTCCTCCGATC
GTTGTCAGAAGTAAGTTGGCCGCAGTGTTATCACTCATGGTTATGGCAGCACTGCATAATTCTCTTACTG
TCATGCCATCCGTAAGATGCTTTTCTGTGACTGGTGAGTACTCAACCAAGTCATTCTGAGAATAGTGTAT
GCGGCGACCGAGTTGCTCTTGCCCGGCGTCAATACGGGATAATACCGCGCCACATAGCAGAACTTTAAAA
GTGCTCATCATTGGAAAACGTTCTTCGGGGCGAAAACTCTCAAGGATCTTACCGCTGTTGAGATCCAGTT
CGATGTAACCCACTCGTGCACCCAACTGATCTTCAGCATCTTTTACTTTCACCAGCGTTTCTGGGTGAGC
AAAAACAGGAAGGCAAAATGCCGCAAAAAAGGGAATAAGGGCGACACGGAAATGTTGAATACTCATACTC
TTCCTTTTTCAATATTATTGAAGCATTTATCAGGGTTATTGTCTCATGAGCGGATACATATTTGAATGTA
TTTAGAAAAATAAACAAATAGGGGTTCCGCGCACATTTCCCCGAAAAGTGCCACCTGACGTCTAAGAAAC
CATTATTATCATGACATTAACCTATAAAAATAGGCGTATCACGAGGCCCTTTCGTCTCGCGCGTTTCGGT
GATGACGGTGAAAACCTCTGACACATGCAGCTCCCGGAGACGGTCACAGCTTGTCTGTAAGCGGATGCCG
GGAGCAGACAAGCCCGTCAGGGCGCGTCAGCGGGTGTTGGCGGGTGTCGGGGCTGGCTTAACTATGCGGC
ATCAGAGCAGATTGTACTGAGAGTGCACCATATGCGGTGTGAAATACCGCACAGATGCGTAAGGAGAAAA
TACCGCATCAGGCGCCATTCGCCATTCAGGCTGCGCAACTGTTGGGAAGGGCGATCGGTGCGGGCCTCTT
CGCTATTACGCCAGCTGGCGAAAGGGGGATGTGCTGCAAGGCGATTAAGTTGGGTAACGCCAGGGTTTTC
CCAGTCACGACGTTGTAAAACGACGGCCAGTGCC
